Addgene plasmid #14351: pAG304GAL-ccdB-DsRed
Purpose: (Empty Backbone)
Depositing lab: Susan Lindquist. Depositing organization: Whitehead Institute for Biomedical Research. Publication: A suite of Gateway cloning vectors for high-throughput genetic analysis in Saccharomyces cerevisiae. Alberti S, Gitler AD, Lindquist S. Yeast. 2007 Oct . 24(10):913-9. 10.1002/yea.1502 PubMed 17583893.
Backbone
  Vector backbone: pRS304
  Vector type: Yeast Expression ; Gateway Destination
  Selectable markers: TRP1
Growth in bacteria
  Bacterial resistance: Chloramphenicol and Ampicillin, 25 & 100 μg/mL
  Growth temperature: 37°C
  Growth strain: ccdB Survival
  Growth instructions: DB3.1, ccdB Survival
  Copy number: Unknown
Gene/Insert
  Gene/Insert name: None
  Tag / fusion protein: DsRed (C terminal on backbone)
  Cloning method: Gateway Cloning
  Sequencing primers: 5′ GAL1
Terms and licenses: Academic/Nonprofit Terms; Industry Terms: Not Available to Industry
Depositor comments: Type of plasmid: integrating. This plasmid contains the Gateway technology from Invitrogen; Invitrogen requires purchasing of Gateway Clonase for carrying out the Gateway recombinational cloning reaction http://www.invitrogen.com Please note that the full plasmid sequence is provided as a reference only, and may not match the exact sequence of the plasmid.
How to cite: pAG304GAL-ccdB-DsRed was a gift from Susan Lindquist (Addgene plasmid # 14351 ; http://n2t.net/addgene:14351 ; RRID:Addgene_14351)
