[The description below was written by a language model from this plasmid's Addgene catalogue record and pLannotate feature annotations shown in this document.]
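Description:
pAG304GAL-ccdB-DsRed is an empty Gateway destination vector for galactose-inducible protein expression in Saccharomyces cerevisiae, built on the pRS304 backbone. It is an integrating yeast plasmid. The feature table shows no yeast replication origin or centromere, so stable maintenance depends on insertion into the genome, with the TRP1 gene and its own promoter providing tryptophan-prototrophy selection. In E. coli the roughly 7.3 kb plasmid replicates from a high-copy ColE1/pUC-type origin and carries AmpR. An f1 origin and remnants of the pBluescript lacZα/MCS region, including flanking T7 and T3 promoters, are also present.

The expression unit runs from the Gal4-regulated GAL1 promoter through a Gateway cassette to a DsRed coding sequence and the CYC1 terminator. The annotation identifies the DsRed sequence as the monomeric DsRed-Monomer derivative. The cassette is bounded by attR1 and attR2 and contains a chloramphenicol resistance gene (CmR) and the ccdB toxin gene. Because CcdB is a gyrase poison, the unrecombined vector must be propagated in ccdB-tolerant strains, which accounts for the dual chloramphenicol and ampicillin selection. In an LR recombination with an entry clone, the CmR-ccdB segment is replaced by the gene of interest. Standard E. coli hosts then counter-select any plasmid that failed to recombine.

An open reading frame inserted in frame and without a stop codon is expressed as a C-terminal DsRed fusion under galactose control. The vector has no insert of its own and belongs to a suite of yeast Gateway vectors designed for high-throughput genetic analysis. It suits inducible expression and red-fluorescence localisation of many proteins in parallel. The depositor notes that the full sequence is supplied for reference only and may not match the physical plasmid exactly.
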