Features (pLannotate 1.2.2; 28 found; start..end, strand, type, name):
    137..184     +  misc_feature   bom (fragment): basis of mobility region from pBR322
    185..465     +  promoter       TRP1 promoter: S. cerevisiae TRP1
    466..1140    +  CDS            TRP1: phosphoribosylanthranilate isomerase, required for tryptophan biosynthesis; S. cerevisiae TRP1; yeast auxotrophic marker
   1187..1236    +  misc_feature   bom (fragment): basis of mobility region from pBR322
   1237..1692    -  rep_origin     f1 ori (sequence partly withheld): f1 bacteriophage origin of replication; arrow indicates direction of (+) strand synthesis
   1700..1857    -  CDS            lacZα (fragment): LacZα fragment of β-galactosidase; lacZ fragment
   1860..1878    +  promoter       T7 promoter: promoter for bacteriophage T7 RNA polymerase
   1898..2339    +  promoter       GAL1 promoter: S. cerevisiae GAL1; inducible promoter, regulated by Gal4
   2354..2374    +  misc_feature   MCS (fragment): pBluescript multiple cloning site
   2378..2502    +  protein_bind   attR1: mutant version of attR; recombination site for the Gateway® LR reaction LR Clonase™
   2527..2557    +  promoter       lac UV5 promoter: E. coli lac promoter with an "up" mutation
   2581..2610    +  promoter       cat promoter (fragment): promoter of the E. coli cat gene encoding chloramphenicol acetyltransferase
   2611..3270    +  CDS            CmR: chloramphenicol acetyltransferase; cat; confers resistance to chloramphenicol
   3452..3610    +  CDS            ccdA (fragment): CCDA_ECO57 - Also known as H, letA. Experimental evidence at protein level: Swiss-Prot protein existence level 1. Antitoxin component of a type II toxin-antitoxin (TA) system which inhibits the post-segregational killing (PSK) of plasmid-free cells, also referred to as a plasmid addiction system. Binds to and blocks the activity of CcdB; will also remove bound CcdB protein from the CcdB-GyrA complex by forming a CcdA-CcdB complex, a process termed rejuvenation. Functions as a transcriptional corepressor for the ccdAB operon, repression also requires CcdB (By similarity). From Escherichia coli
   3615..3917    +  CDS            ccdB: CCDB_ECOLI - Also known as G, letB, letD. Experimental evidence at protein level: Swiss-Prot protein existence level 1. Toxic component of a type II toxin-antitoxin (TA) system, functioning in plasmid maintainence. Responsible for the post- segregational killing (PSK) of plasmid-free cells, also referred to as a plasmid addiction system. Half-life of over 2 hours. Cell killing by CcdB is accompanied by filamentation, defects in chromosome and plasmid segregation, defects in cell division, formation of anucleate cells, decreased DNA synthesis and plasmid loss. Interferes with the activity of DN
   3961..4085    -  protein_bind   attR2: mutant version of attR; recombination site for the Gateway® LR reaction LR Clonase™
   4089..4116    +  misc_feature   MCS (fragment): pBluescript multiple cloning site
   4117..4794    +  CDS            DsRed-Monomer: monomeric derivative of DsRed fluorescent protein (Strongin et al., 2007) mammalian codon-optimized
   4801..5048    +  terminator     CYC1 terminator: S. cerevisiae CYC1; transcription terminator for CYC1
   5071..5089    -  promoter       T3 promoter: promoter for bacteriophage T3 RNA polymerase
   5134..5150    -  protein_bind   lac operator: The lac repressor binds to the lac operator to inhibit transcription in E. coli. This inhibition can be relieved by adding lactose or isopropyl-β-D-thiogalactopyranoside (IPTG). lac repressor encoded by lacI
   5158..5188    -  promoter       lac promoter: promoter for the E. coli lac operon
   5203..5224    -  protein_bind   CAP binding site: CAP binding activates transcription in the presence of cAMP. E. coli catabolite activator protein
   5237..5329    -  CDS            lacI (fragment): lac repressor; lacI; The lac repressor binds to the lac operator to inhibit transcription in E. coli. This inhibition can be relieved by adding lactose or isopropyl-β-D-thiogalactopyranoside (IPTG).
   5512..6100    -  rep_origin     ori: high-copy-number ColE1/pMB1/pBR322/pUC origin of replication
   6271..7131    -  CDS            AmpR: β-lactamase; bla; confers resistance to ampicillin, carbenicillin, and related antibiotics
   7132..7236    -  promoter       AmpR promoter: bla
   7331..35      +  CDS            rop (fragment) (across the origin): Rop protein, which maintains plasmids at low copy number; rop
>Addgene plasmid #14351 | pAG304GAL-ccdB-DsRed | depositor full sequence | sequence record 8014 | Author sequence
TCGCGCGTTTCGGTGATGACGGTGAAAACCTCTGACACATGCAGCTCCCGGAGACGGTCACAGCTTGTCT
GTAAGCGGATGCCGGGAGCAGACAAGCCCGTCAGGGCGCGTCAGCGGGTGTTGGCGGGTGTCGGGGCTGG
CTTAACTATGCGGCATCAGAGCAGATTGTACTGAGAGTGCACCAAACGACATTACTATATATATAATATA
GGAAGCATTTAATAGACAGCATCGTAATATATGTGTACTTTGCAGTTATGACGCCAGATGGCAGTAGTGG
AAGATATTCTTTATTGAAAAATAGCTTGTCACCTTACGTACAATCTTGATCCGGAGCTTTTCTTTTTTTG
CCGATTAAGAATTAATTCGGTCGAAAAAAGAAAAGGAGAGGGCCAAGAGGGAGGGCATTGGTGACTATTG
AGCACGTGAGTATACGTGATTAAGCACACAAAGGCAGCTTGGAGTATGTCTGTTATTAATTTCACAGGTA
GTTCTGGTCCATTGGTGAAAGTTTGCGGCTTGCAGAGCACAGAGGCCGCAGAATGTGCTCTAGATTCCGA
TGCTGACTTGCTGGGTATTATATGTGTGCCCAATAGAAAGAGAACAATTGACCCGGTTATTGCAAGGAAA
ATTTCAAGTCTTGTAAAAGCATATAAAAATAGTTCAGGCACTCCGAAATACTTGGTTGGCGTGTTTCGTA
ATCAACCTAAGGAGGATGTTTTGGCTCTGGTCAATGATTACGGCATTGATATCGTCCAACTGCATGGAGA
TGAGTCGTGGCAAGAATACCAAGAGTTCCTCGGTTTGCCAGTTATTAAAAGACTCGTATTTCCAAAAGAC
TGCAACATACTACTCAGTGCAGCTTCACAGAAACCTCATTCGTTTATTCCCTTGTTTGATTCAGAAGCAG
GTGGGACAGGTGAACTTTTGGATTGGAACTCGATTTCTGACTGGGTTGGAAGGCAAGAGAGCCCCGAAAG
CTTACATTTTATGTTAGCTGGTGGACTGACGCCAGAAAATGTTGGTGATGCGCTTAGATTAAATGGCGTT
ATTGGTGTTGATGTAAGCGGAGGTGTGGAGACAAATGGTGTAAAAGACTCTAACAAAATAGCAAATTTCG
TCAAAAATGCTAAGAAATAGGTTATTACTGAGTAGTATTTATTTAAGTATTGTTTGTGCACTTGCCTGCG
GTGTGAAATACCGCACAGATGCGTAAGGAGAAAATACCGCATCAGGAAATTGTAAACGTTAATATTTTGT
TAAAATTCGCGTTAAATTTTTGTTAAATCAGCTCATTTTTTAACCAATAGGCCGAAATCGGCAAAATCCC
TTATAAATCAAAAGAATAGACCGAGATAGGGT
[37 nt withheld, positions 1363-1399]
AAAGAACGTGGACTCCAACGTCAAAGG
[49 nt withheld, positions 1427-1475]
T
[91 nt withheld, positions 1477-1567]
G
[124 nt withheld, positions 1569-1692]
CGCGCCATTCGCCATTCAGGCTGCGCAACTGTTGGGAAGGGCGATCGGTGCGGGCCTCTTCGCTATTACG
CCAGCTGGCGAAGGGGGGATGTGCTGCAAGGCGATTAAGTTGGGTAACGCCAGGGTTTTCCCAGTCACGA
CGTTGTAAAACGACGGCCAGTGAATTGTAATACGACTCACTATAGGGCGAATTGGAGCTCTAGTACGGAT
TAGAAGCCGCCGAGCGGGCGACAGCCCTCCGACGGAAGACTCTCCTCCGTGCGTCCTCGTCTTCACCGGT
CGCGTTCCTGAAACGCAGATGTGCCTCGCGCCGCACTGCTCCGAACAATAAAGATTCTACAATACTAGCT
TTTATGGTTATGAAGAGGAAAAATTGGCAGTAACCTGGCCCCACAAACCTTCAAATTAACGAATCAAATT
AACAACCATAGGATGATAATGCGATTAGTTTTTTAGCCTTATTTCTGGGGTAATTAATCAGCGAAGCGAT
GATTTTTGATCTATTAACAGATATATAAATGGAAAAGCTGCATAACCACTTTAACTAATACTTTCAACAT
TTTCAGTTTGTATTACTTCTTATTCAAATGTCATAAAAGTATCAACAAAAAATTGTTAATATACCTCTAT
ACTTTAACGTCAAGGAGAAAAAACCCCGGATTCTAGAACTAGTGGATCCCCCATCACAAGTTTGTACAAA
AAAGCTGAACGAGAAACGTAAAATGATATAAATATCAATATATTAAATTAGATTTTGCATAAAAAACAGA
CTACATAATACTGTAAAACACAACATATCCAGTCACTATGGCGGCCGCATTAGGCACCCCAGGCTTTACA
CTTTATGCTTCCGGCTCGTATAATGTGTGGATTTTGAGTTAGGATCCGTCGAGATTTTCAGGAGCTAAGG
AAGCTAAAATGGAGAAAAAAATCACTGGATATACCACCGTTGATATATCCCAATGGCATCGTAAAGAACA
TTTTGAGGCATTTCAGTCAGTTGCTCAATGTACCTATAACCAGACCGTTCAGCTGGATATTACGGCCTTT
TTAAAGACCGTAAAGAAAAATAAGCACAAGTTTTATCCGGCCTTTATTCACATTCTTGCCCGCCTGATGA
ATGCTCATCCGGAATTCCGTATGGCAATGAAAGACGGTGAGCTGGTGATATGGGATAGTGTTCACCCTTG
TTACACCGTTTTCCATGAGCAAACTGAAACGTTTTCATCGCTCTGGAGTGAATACCACGACGATTTCCGG
CAGTTTCTACACATATATTCGCAAGATGTGGCGTGTTACGGTGAAAACCTGGCCTATTTCCCTAAAGGGT
TTATTGAGAATATGTTTTTCGTCTCAGCCAATCCCTGGGTGAGTTTCACCAGTTTTGATTTAAACGTGGC
CAATATGGACAACTTCTTCGCCCCCGTTTTCACCATGGGCAAATATTATACGCAAGGCGACAAGGTGCTG
ATGCCGCTGGCGATTCAGGTTCATCATGCCGTCTGTGATGGCTTCCATGTCGGCAGAATGCTTAATGAAT
TACAACAGTACTGCGATGAGTGGCAGGGCGGGGCGTAAACGCCGCGTGGATCCGGCTTACTAAAAGCCAG
ATAACAGTATGCGTATTTGCGCGCTGATTTTTGCGGTATAAGAATATATACTGATATGTATACCCGAAGT
ATGTCAAAAAGAGGTATGCTATGAAGCAGCGTATTACAGTGACAGTTGACAGCGACAGCTATCAGTTGCT
CAAGGCATATATGATGTCAATATCTCCGGTCTGGTAAGCACAACCATGCAGAATGAAGCCCGTCGTCTGC
GTGCCGAACGCTGGAAAGCGGAAAATCAGGAAGGGATGGCTGAGGTCGCCCGGTTTATTGAAATGAACGG
CTCTTTTGCTGACGAGAACAGGGGCTGGTGAAATGCAGTTTAAGGTTTACACCTATAAAAGAGAGAGCCG
TTATCGTCTGTTTGTGGATGTACAGAGTGATATTATTGACACGCCCGGGCGACGGATGGTGATCCCCCTG
GCCAGTGCACGTCTGCTGTCAGATAAAGTCTCCCGTGAACTTTACCCGGTGGTGCATATCGGGGATGAAA
GCTGGCGCATGATGACCACCGATATGGCCAGTGTGCCGGTCTCCGTTATCGGGGAAGAAGTGGCTGATCT
CAGCCACCGCGAAAATGACATCAAAAACGCCATTAACCTGATGTTCTGGGGAATATAAATGTCAGGCTCC
CTTATACACAGCCAGTCTGCAGGTCGACCATAGTGACTGGATATGTTGTGTTTTACAGTATTATGTAGTC
TGTTTTTTATGCAAAATCTAATTTAATATATTGATATTTATATCATTTTACGTTTCTCGTTCAGCTTTCT
TGTACAAAGTGGTGATGGGCTGCAGGAATTCGATATCAAGCTTAATGGACAACACCGAGGACGTCATCAA
GGAGTTCATGCAGTTCAAGGTGCGCATGGAGGGCTCCGTGAACGGCCACTACTTCGAGATCGAGGGCGAG
GGCGAGGGCAAGCCCTACGAGGGCACCCAGACCGCCAAGCTGCAGGTGACCAAGGGCGGCCCCCTGCCCT
TCGCCTGGGACATCCTGTCCCCCCAGTTCCAGTACGGCTCCAAGGCCTACGTGAAGCACCCCGCCGACAT
CCCCGACTACATGAAGCTGTCCTTCCCCGAGGGCTTCACCTGGGAGCGCTCCATGAACTTCGAGGACGGC
GGCGTGGTGGAGGTGCAGCAGGACTCCTCCCTGCAGGACGGCACCTTCATCTACAAGGTGAAGTTCAAGG
GCGTGAACTTCCCCGCCGACGGCCCCGTAATGCAGAAGAAGACTGCCGGCTGGGAGCCCTCCACCGAGAA
GCTGTACCCCCAGGACGGCGTGCTGAAGGGCGAGATCTCCCACGCCCTGAAGCTGAAGGACGGCGGCCAC
TACACCTGCGACTTCAAGACCGTGTACAAGGCCAAGAAGCCCGTGCAGCTGCCCGGCAACCACTACGTGG
ACTCCAAGCTGGACATCACCAACCACAACGAGGACTACACCGTGGTGGAGCAGTACGAGCACGCCGAGGC
CCGCCACTCCGGCTCCCAGTAGCTCGAGTCATGTAATTAGTTATGTCACGCTTACATTCACGCCCTCCCC
CCACATCCGCTCTAACCGAAAAGGAAGGAGTTAGACAACCTGAAGTCTAGGTCCCTATTTATTTTTTTAT
AGTTATGTTAGTATTAAGAACGTTATTTATATTTCAAATTTTTCTTTTTTTTCTGTACAGACGCGTGTAC
GCATGTAACATTATACTGAAAACCTTGCTTGAGAAGGTTTTGGGACGCTCGAAGGCTTTAATTTGCGGCC
GGTACCCAGCTTTTGTTCCCTTTAGTGAGGGTTAATTCCGAGCTTGGCGTAATCATGGTCATAGCTGTTT
CCTGTGTGAAATTGTTATCCGCTCACAATTCCACACAACATAGGAGCCGGAAGCATAAAGTGTAAAGCCT
GGGGTGCCTAATGAGTGAGGTAACTCACATTAATTGCGTTGCGCTCACTGCCCGCTTTCCAGTCGGGAAA
CCTGTCGTGCCAGCTGCATTAATGAATCGGCCAACGCGCGGGGAGAGGCGGTTTGCGTATTGGGCGCTCT
TCCGCTTCCTCGCTCACTGACTCGCTGCGCTCGGTCGTTCGGCTGCGGCGAGCGGTATCAGCTCACTCAA
AGGCGGTAATACGGTTATCCACAGAATCAGGGGATAACGCAGGAAAGAACATGTGAGCAAAAGGCCAGCA
AAAGGCCAGGAACCGTAAAAAGGCCGCGTTGCTGGCGTTTTTCCATAGGCTCGGCCCCCCTGACGAGCAT
CACAAAAATCGACGCTCAAGTCAGAGGTGGCGAAACCCGACAGGACTATAAAGATACCAGGCGTTCCCCC
CTGGAAGCTCCCTCGTGCGCTCTCCTGTTCCGACCCTGCCGCTTACCGGATACCTGTCCGCCTTTCTCCC
TTCGGGAAGCGTGGCGCTTTCTCAATGCTCACGCTGTAGGTATCTCAGTTCGGTGTAGGTCGTTCGCTCC
AAGCTGGGCTGTGTGCACGAACCCCCCGTTCAGCCCGACCGCTGCGCCTTATCCGGTAACTATCGTCTTG
AGTCCAACCCGGTAAGACACGACTTATCGCCACTGGCAGCAGCCACTGGTAACAGGATTAGCAGAGCGAG
GTATGTAGGCGGTGCTACAGAGTTCTTGAAGTGGTGGCCTAACTACGGCTACACTAGAAGGACAGTATTT
GGTATCTGCGCTCTGCTGAAGCCAGTTACCTTCGGAAAAAGAGTTGGTAGCTCTTGATCCGGCAAACAAA
CCACCGCTGGTAGCGGTGGTTTTTTTGTTTGCAAGCAGCAGATTACGCGCAGAAAAAAAGGATCTCAAGA
AGATCCTTTGATCTTTTCTACGGGGTCTGACGCTCAGTGGAACGAAAACTCACGTTAAGGGATTTTGGTC
ATGAGATTATCAAAAAGGATCTTCACCTAGATCCTTTTAAATTAAAAATGAAGTTTTAAATCAATCTAAA
GTATATATGAGTAAACTTGGTCTGACAGTTACCAATGCTTAATCAGTGAGGCACCTATCTCAGCGATCTG
TCTATTTCGTTCATCCATAGTTGCCTGACTGCCCGTCGTGTAGATAACTACGATACGGGAGGGCTTACCA
TCTGGCCCCAGTGCTGCAATGATACCGCGAGACCCACGCTCACCGGCTCCAGATTTATCAGCAATAAACC
AGCCAGCCGGAAGGGCCGAGCGCAGAAGTGGTCCTGCAACTTTATCCGCCTCCATCCAGTCTATTAATTG
TTGCCGGGAAGCTAGAGTAAGTAGTTCGCCAGTTAATAGTTTGCGCAACGTTGTTGCCATTGCTACAGGC
ATCGTGGTGTCACGCTCGTCGTTTGGTATGGCTTCATTCAGCTCCGGTTCCCAACGATCAAGGCGAGTTA
CATGATCCCCCATGTTGTGAAAAAAAGCGGTTAGCTCCTTCGGTCCTCCGATCGTTGTCAGAAGTAAGTT
GGCCGCAGTGTTATCACTCATGGTTATGGCAGCACTGCATAATTCTCTTACTGTCATGCCATCCGTAAGA
TGCTTTTCTGTGACTGGTGAGTACTCAACCAAGTCATTCTGAGAATAGTGTATGCGGCGACCGAGTTGCT
CTTGCCCGGCGTCAATACGGGATAATACCGCGCCACATAGCAGAACTTTAAAAGTGCTCATCATTGGAAA
ACGTTCTTCGGGGCGAAAACTCTCAAGGATCTTACCGCTGTTGAGATCCAGTTCGATGTAACCCACTCGT
GCACCCAACTGATCTTCAGCATCTTTTACTTTCACCAGCGTTTCTGGGTGAGCAAAAACAGGAAGGCAAA
ATGCCGCAAAAAAGGGAATAAGGGCGACACGGAAATGTTGAATACTCATACTCTTCCTTTTTCAATATTA
TTGAAGCATTTATCAGGGTTATTGTCTCATGAGCGGATACATATTTGAATGTATTTAGAAAAATAAACAA
ATAGGGGTTCCGCGCACATTTCCCCGAAAAGTGCCACCTGACGTCTAAGAAACCATTATTATCATGACAT
TAACCTATAAAAATAGGCGTATCACGAGGCCCTTTCGTC
