>Addgene plasmid #14351 | pAG304GAL-ccdB-DsRed | addgene partial sequence | sequence record 20936 | 14351 with pRS_marker
GACATTACTATATATATAATATGAGGAAGCATTTAATAGAACAGCATCGTAATATATGTGTACTTTGCAG
TTATGACGCCAGATGGCAGTAGTGGAAGATATTCTTTATTGAAAAATAGCTTGTCACCTTACGTACAATC
TTGATCCGGAGCTTTTCTTTTTTTGCCGATTAAGAATTAATTCGGTCGAAAAAAGAAAAGGAGAGGGCCA
AGAGGGAGGGCATTGGTGACTATTGAGCACGTGAGTATACGTGATTAAGCACACAAAGGCAGCTTGGAGT
ATGTCTGTTATTAATTTCACAGGTAGTTCTGGTCCATTGGTGAAAGTTTGCGGCTTGCAGAGCACAGAGG
CCGCAGAATGTGCTCTAGATTCCGATGCTGACTTGCTGGGTATTATATGTGTGCCCAATAGAAAGAGAAC
AATTGACCCGGTTATTGCAAGGAAAATTTCAAGTCTTGTAAAAGCATATAAAAATAGTTCAGGCACTCCG
AAATACTTGGTTGGCGTGTTTCGTAATCAACCTAAGGAGGATGTTTTGGCTCTGGTCAATGATTACGGCA
TTGATATC
