>Addgene plasmid #14351 | pAG304GAL-ccdB-DsRed | addgene partial sequence | sequence record 20937 | 14351 with GW5
GGAAGCATAAAGTGGTAAAGCCTGGGGGTGCCTAATGCGGCCGCCATAGTGACTGGATATGTTGTGTTTT
ACAGTATTATGTAGTCTGTTTTTTATGCAAAATCTAATTTAATATATTGATATTTATATCATTTTACGTT
TCTCGTTCAGCTTTTTTGTACAAACTTGTGATGGGGGATCCACTAGTTCTAGAATCCGGGGTTTTTTCTC
CTTGACGTTAAAGTATAGAGGTATATTAACAATTTTTTGTTGATACTTTTATTACATTTGAATAAGAAGT
AATACAAACCGAAAATGTTGAAAGTATTAGTTAAAGTGGTTATGCAGTTTTTGCATTTATATATCTGTTA
ATAGATCAAAAATCATCGCTTCGCTGATTAATTACCCCAGAAATAAGGCTAAAAAACTAATCGCATTATC
ATCCTATGGTTGTTAATTTGATTCGTTCATTTGAAGGTTTGTGGGGCCAGGTTACTGCCAATTTTTCCTC
TTCATAACCATAAAAGCTAGTATTGTAGAATCTTTATTGTTCGGAGCAGTGCGGCGCGAGGCACATCTGC
GTTTCAGGAACGCGACCGGTGAAGACGAGGACGCCCGGAGGAGAGTCTTCCTTC
