>Addgene plasmid #14351 | pAG304GAL-ccdB-DsRed | addgene partial sequence | sequence record 20938 | 14351 with GW3
CGGGGAAGAAGTGGCTGATCTCAGCCACCGCGAAAATGACATCAAAAACGCCATTAACCTGATGTTCTGG
GGAATATAAATGTCAGGCTCCCTTATACACAGCCAGTCTGCAGGTCGACCATAGTGACTGGATATGTTGT
GTTTTACAGTATTATGTAGTCTGTTTTTTATGCAAAATCTAATTTAATATATTGATATTTATATCATTTT
ACGTTTCTCGTTCAGCTTTCTTGTACAAAGTGGTGATGGGCTGCAGGAATTCGATATCAAGCTTAATGGA
CAACACCGAGGACGTCATCAAGGAGTTCATGCAGTTCAAGGTGCGCATGGAGGGCTCCGTGAACGGCCAC
TACTTCGAGATCGAGGGCGAGGGCGAGGGCAAGCCCTACGAGGGCACCCAGACCGCCAAGCTGCAGGTGA
CCAAGGGCGGCCCCCTGCCCTTCGCCTGGGACATCCTGTCCCCCCAGTTCCAGTACGGCTCCAAGGCCTA
CGTGAAGCACCCCGCCGACATCCCCGACTACATGAAGCTGTCCTTCCCCGAGGGCTTCACCTGGGAACGC
TCCATGAACTTCGAGGACGGCGGCGTGG
